Addgene plasmid #33036: pCMX-Gal4-TEAD1-I247A
Depositing lab: Kunliang Guan. Depositing organization: University of California, San Diego (UCSD). Publication: Structural insights into the YAP and TEAD complex. Li Z, Zhao B, Wang P, Chen F, Dong Z, Yang H, Guan KL, Xu Y. Genes Dev. 2010 Feb 1;24(3):235-40. 10.1101/gad.1865810 PubMed 20123905.
Backbone
  Vector backbone: pCMX
  Backbone size w/o insert (bp): 4500
  Vector type: Mammalian Expression
Growth in bacteria
  Bacterial resistance: Ampicillin, 100 μg/mL
  Growth temperature: 37°C
  Growth strain: DH5alpha
  Copy number: Unknown
Gene/Insert
  Gene/Insert name: TEAD1
  Species: H. sapiens (human)
  Mutation: I247A
  Entrez Gene: TEAD1 (a.k.a. AA, NTEF-1, REF1, TCF-13, TCF13, TEAD-1, TEF-1)
  Tag / fusion protein: Gal4 (N terminal on insert)
Terms and licenses: Academic/Nonprofit Terms; Industry Terms: Not Available to Industry
How to cite: pCMX-Gal4-TEAD1-I247A was a gift from Kunliang Guan (Addgene plasmid # 33036 ; http://n2t.net/addgene:33036 ; RRID:Addgene_33036)
