[The description below was written by a language model from this plasmid's Addgene catalogue record.]
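Description:
pCMX-Gal4-TEAD1-I247A is a mammalian expression plasmid built on the pCMX backbone (about 4.5 kb without the insert) and propagated in E. coli under ampicillin selection. The record does not list the promoter, origin of replication or polyadenylation signal, and no feature table is provided. The pCMX name suggests CMV-driven expression, but this is not stated in the fields, and the copy number is recorded as unknown. No mammalian selection marker is recorded, which fits use by transient transfection.

The payload is human TEAD1 (also known as TEF-1), a TEA-domain transcription factor, carrying the point mutation I247A and fused at its N terminus to Gal4. In constructs of this type the Gal4 portion is normally the yeast Gal4 DNA-binding domain, which tethers the fusion protein to UAS sites in a co-transfected reporter. Reporter output then depends on the coactivators that the TEAD1 moiety recruits rather than on TEAD1's own DNA binding. The record does not say whether the insert is full-length TEAD1 or a fragment, nor does it give the exact Gal4 boundaries.

The associated publication concerns the structure of the YAP–TEAD complex, so the I247A substitution was most likely made to test the contribution of a specific TEAD1 residue to that interaction. The plasmid would typically be compared with the wild-type Gal4-TEAD1 fusion in Gal4-responsive reporter assays, with YAP co-expressed, to measure how the mutation affects YAP-dependent transcriptional activation. The record itself does not state the mutation's functional consequence.
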