>Addgene plasmid #33036 | pCMX-Gal4-TEAD1-I247A | addgene partial sequence | sequence record 41223 | GAL4N-term
AAGGATGAGTGACTCTGCAGATAAGCCAATTGACAATGATGCAGAAGGGGTCTGGAGCCCCGACATCGAG
CAAAGCTTTCAGGAGGCCCTGGCTATCTATCCACCATGTGGGAGGAGGAAAATCATCTTATCAGACGAAG
GCAAAATGTATGGTAGGAATGAATTGATAGCCAGATACATCAAACTCAGGACAGGCAAGACGAGGACCAG
AAAACAGGTGTCTAGTCACATTCAGGTTCTTGCCAGAAGGAAATCTCGTGATTTTCATTCCAAGCTAAAG
GATCAGACTGCAAAGGATAAGGCCCTGCAGCACATGGCGGCCATGTCCTCAGCCCAGATCGTCTCGGCCA
CTGCCATTCATAACAAGCTGGGGCTGCCTGGGATTCCACGCCCGACCTTCCCAGGGGCGCCGGGGTTCTG
GCCGGGAATGATTCAAACAGGGCAGCCAGGATCCTCACAAGACGTCAAGCCTTTTGTGCAGCAGGCCTAC
CCCATCCAGCCAGCGGTCACAGCCCCCATTCCAGGGTTTGAGCCTGCATCGGCCCCAGCTCCCTCAGTCC
CTGCCTGGCAAGGTCGCTCCATTGGCACAACCAAGCTTCGCCTGGTGGAATTTTCAGCTTTTCTCGAGCA
GCAGCGAGACCCAGACTCGTACAACAAACACCTCTTCGTGCACATTGGGCATGCCAACCATTCTTACAGT
GACCCATTGCTTGAATCAGTGGACATTCGTCAGGCTTATGACAAATTTCCTGAAAAGAAAGGTGGCTTAA
AGGAACTGTTTGGAAAGGGCCCTCAAAATGCCTTCTTCCTCGTAAAATTCTGGGCTGATTTAAACTGCAA
TATTCAAGATGATGCTGGGGCTTTTT
