>Addgene plasmid #33036 | pCMX-Gal4-TEAD1-I247A | addgene partial sequence | sequence record 42776 | SV40pA-R 5'-GAAATTTGTGATGCTATTGC-3'
CAGTTACAACAACAATTGCATTCATTTTATGTTTCAGGTTCAGGGGGAGGTGTGGGAGGTTTTTTAAAGC
AAGTAAAACCTCTACAAATGTGGTATGGCTGATTATGATCTCTAGTCAAGGCACTATACATCAAATATTT
TTCCATAATTTTCTTGTATAGCAGTGCAGCTTTTTCCTTTGTGGTGTAAATAGCAAAGCAAGCAAGAGTT
CTATTACTAAACACAGCATGACTCAAAAAACTTAGCAATTCTGAAGGAAAGTCCTTGGGGTCTTCTACCT
TTCTCTTCTTTTTTGGAGGAGTAGAATGTTGAGAGTCAGCAGTAGCCTCATCATCACTAGATGGCATTTC
TTCTGAGCAAAACAGGTTTTCCTCATTAAAGGCATTCCACCACTGCTCCCATTCATCAGTTCCATAGGTT
GGAATCTAAAATACACAAACAATTAGAATCAGTAGTTTAACACATTATACACTTAAAAATTTTATATTTA
CCTTAGAGCTTTAAATCTCTGTAGGTAGTTTGTCCAATTATGTCACACCACAGAAGTAAGGTTCCTTCAC
AAAGATCCTCTAGCTACCTAGCTAGCTGGCCAGGATCCTGATATCTGGTACCGTCGACTCAGTCCTTTAC
AAGCCTGTAAATATGATGTTGTGCTCCGTGTTCACTATTTGAAACTTCAAACACACAGGCCATGCAGAGT
AGAGTTTCTTGTGTATCCCTGTTTGTTACCACCAATAAAATTGTGAAGTTTTCCAAAACACTG
